>Addgene plasmid #148309 | pT7-EGFP-C1-HsYTHDF1_365-559_AB | addgene full sequence | sequence record 381968 | Addgene NGS Result
TAGTTATTAATAGTAATCAATTACGGGGTCATTAGTTCATAGCCCATATATGGAGTTCCGCGTTACATAA
CTTACGGTAAATGGCCCGCCTGGCTGACCGCCCAACGACCCCCGCCCATTGACGTCAATAATGACGTATG
TTCCCATAGTAACGCCAATAGGGACTTTCCATTGACGTCAATGGGTGGAGTATTTACGGTAAACTGCCCA
CTTGGCAGTACATCAAGTGTATCATATGCCAAGTACGCCCCCTATTGACGTCAATGACGGTAAATGGCCC
GCCTGGCATTATGCCCAGTACATGACCTTATGGGACTTTCCTACTTGGCAGTACATCTACGTATTAGTCA
TCGCTATTACCATGGTGATGCGGTTTTGGCAGTACATCAATGGGCGTGGATAGCGGTTTGACTCACGGGG
ATTTCCAAGTCTCCACCCCATTGACGTCAATGGGAGTTTGTTTTGGCACCAAAATCAACGGGACTTTCCA
AAATGTCGTAACAACTCCGCCCCATTGACGCAAATGGGCGGTAGGCGTGTACGGTGGGAGGTCTATATAA
GCAGAGCTCTCTGGCTAACTAGAGAACCCACTGCTTACTGGCTTATCGAAATTAATACGACTCACTATAG
GGAGACCCAAGCTCTAGCGCTACCGGTCGCCACCATGGTGAGCAAGGGCGAGGAGCTGTTCACCGGGGTG
GTGCCCATCCTGGTCGAGCTGGACGGCGACGTAAACGGCCACAAGTTCAGCGTGTCCGGCGAGGGCGAGG
GCGATGCCACCTACGGCAAGCTGACCCTGAAGTTCATCTGCACCACCGGCAAGCTGCCCGTGCCCTGGCC
CACCCTCGTGACCACCCTGACCTACGGCGTGCAGTGCTTCAGCCGCTACCCCGACCACATGAAGCAGCAC
GACTTCTTCAAGTCCGCCATGCCCGAAGGCTACGTCCAGGAGCGCACCATCTTCTTCAAGGACGACGGCA
ACTACAAGACCCGCGCCGAGGTGAAGTTCGAGGGCGACACCCTGGTGAACCGCATCGAGCTGAAGGGCAT
CGACTTCAAGGAGGACGGCAACATCCTGGGGCACAAGCTGGAGTACAACTACAACAGCCACAACGTCTAT
ATCATGGCCGACAAGCAGAAGAACGGCATCAAGGTGAACTTCAAGATCCGCCACAACATCGAGGACGGCA
GCGTGCAGCTCGCCGACCACTACCAGCAGAACACCCCCATCGGCGACGGCCCCGTGCTGCTGCCCGACAA
CCACTACCTGAGCACCCAGTCCGCCCTGAGCAAAGACCCCAACGAGAAGCGCGATCACATGGTCCTGCTG
GAGTTCGTGACCGCCGCCGGGATCACTCTCGGCATGGACGAGCTGTACAAGTCCGGACTCAGATCTCGAG
CACACCCCGTCCTTGAAAAACTGAAGGCTGCTCACAGCTACAACCCGAAAGAGTTTGAGTGGAATCTGAA
AAGCGGGCGTGTGTTCATCATCAAGAGCTACTCTGAGGACGACATCCACCGCTCCATTAAGTACTCCATC
TGGTGTAGCACAGAGCACGGCAACAAGCGCCTGGACAGCGCCTTCCGCTGCATGAGCAGCAAGGGGCCCG
TCTACCTGCTCTTCAGCGTCAATGGGAGTGGGCATTTTTGTGGGGTGGCCGAGATGAAGTCCCCCGTGGA
CTACGGCACCAGTGCCGGGGTCTGGTCTCAGGACAAGTGGAAGGGGAAGTTTGATGTCCAGTGGATTTTT
GTTAAGGATGTACCCAATAACCAGCTCCGGCACATCAGGCTGGAGAATAACGACAACAAACCGGTCACAA
ACTCCCGGGACACCCAGGAGGTGCCCTTAGAAAAAGCCAAGCAAGTGCTGAAAATTATCAGTTCCTACAA
GCACACAACCTCCATCTTCGACGACTTTGCTCACTACGAGAAGCGCCAGGAGGAGGAGGAGGTGGTGCGC
AAGGAACGGCAGAGTCGAAACAAACAATGACCGCGGGCCCGGGATCCACCGGATCTAGATAACTGATCAT
AATCAGCCATACCACATTTGTAGAGGTTTTACTTGCTTTAAAAAACCTCCCACACCTCCCCCTGAACCTG
AAACATAAAATGAATGCAATTGTTGTTGTTAACTTGTTTATTGCAGCTTATAATGGTTACAAATAAAGCA
ATAGCATCACAAATTTCACAAATAAAGCATTTTTTTCACTGCATTCTAGTTGTGGTTTGTCCAAACTCAT
CAATGTATCTTAACGCGTAAATTGTAAGCGTTAATATTTTGTTAAAATTCGCGTTAAATTTTTGTTAAAT
CAGCTCATTTTTTAACCAATAGGCCGAAATCGGCAAAATCCCTTATAAATCAAAAGAATAGACCGAGATA
GGGT
[37 nt withheld, positions 2385-2421]
AAAGAACGTGGACTCCAACGTCAAAGG
[49 nt withheld, positions 2449-2497]
T
[91 nt withheld, positions 2499-2589]
G
[124 nt withheld, positions 2591-2714]
CAGGTGGCACTTTTCGGGGAAATGTGCGCGGAACCCCTATTTGTTTATTTTTCTAAATACATTCAAATAT
GTATCCGCTCATGAGACAATAACCCTGATAAATGCTTCAATAATATTGAAAAAGGAAGAGTCCTGAGGCG
GAAAGAACCAGCTGTGGAATGTGTGTCAGTTAGGGTGTGGAAAGTCCCCAGGCTCCCCAGCAGGCAGAAG
TATGCAAAGCATGCATCTCAATTAGTCAGCAACCAGGTGTGGAAAGTCCCCAGGCTCCCCAGCAGGCAGA
AGTATGCAAAGCATGCATCTCAATTAGTCAGCAACCATAGTCCCGCCCCTAACTCCGCCCATCCCGCCCC
TAACTCCGCCCAGTTCCGCCCATTCTCCGCCCCATGGCTGACTAATTTTTTTTATTTATGCAGAGGCCGA
GGCCGCCTCGGCCTCTGAGCTATTCCAGAAGTAGTGAGGAGGCTTTTTTGGAGGCCTAGGCTTTTGCAAA
GATCGATCAAGAGACAGGATGAGGATCGTTTCGCATGATTGAACAAGATGGATTGCACGCAGGTTCTCCG
GCCGCTTGGGTGGAGAGGCTATTCGGCTATGACTGGGCACAACAGACAATCGGCTGCTCTGATGCCGCCG
TGTTCCGGCTGTCAGCGCAGGGGCGCCCGGTTCTTTTTGTCAAGACCGACCTGTCCGGTGCCCTGAATGA
ACTGCAAGACGAGGCAGCGCGGCTATCGTGGCTGGCCACGACGGGCGTTCCTTGCGCAGCTGTGCTCGAC
GTTGTCACTGAAGCGGGAAGGGACTGGCTGCTATTGGGCGAAGTGCCGGGGCAGGATCTCCTGTCATCTC
ACCTTGCTCCTGCCGAGAAAGTATCCATCATGGCTGATGCAATGCGGCGGCTGCATACGCTTGATCCGGC
TACCTGCCCATTCGACCACCAAGCGAAACATCGCATCGAGCGAGCACGTACTCGGATGGAAGCCGGTCTT
GTCGATCAGGATGATCTGGACGAAGAGCATCAGGGGCTCGCGCCAGCCGAACTGTTCGCCAGGCTCAAGG
CGAGCATGCCCGACGGCGAGGATCTCGTCGTGACCCATGGCGATGCCTGCTTGCCGAATATCATGGTGGA
AAATGGCCGCTTTTCTGGATTCATCGACTGTGGCCGGCTGGGTGTGGCGGACCGCTATCAGGACATAGCG
TTGGCTACCCGTGATATTGCTGAAGAGCTTGGCGGCGAATGGGCTGACCGCTTCCTCGTGCTTTACGGTA
TCGCCGCTCCCGATTCGCAGCGCATCGCCTTCTATCGCCTTCTTGACGAGTTCTTCTGAGCGGGACTCTG
GGGTTCGAAATGACCGACCAAGCGACGCCCAACCTGCCATCACGAGATTTCGATTCCACCGCCGCCTTCT
ATGAAAGGTTGGGCTTCGGAATCGTTTTCCGGGACGCCGGCTGGATGATCCTCCAGCGCGGGGATCTCAT
GCTGGAGTTCTTCGCCCACCCTAGGGGGAGGCTAACTGAAACACGGAAGGAGACAATACCGGAAGGAACC
CGCGCTATGACGGCAATAAAAAGACAGAATAAAACGCACGGTGTTGGGTCGTTTGTTCATAAACGCGGGG
TTCGGTCCCAGGGCTGGCACTCTGTCGATACCCCACCGAGACCCCATTGGGGCCAATACGCCCGCGTTTC
TTCCTTTTCCCCACCCCACCCCCCAAGTTCGGGTGAAGGCCCAGGGCTCGCAGCCAACGTCGGGGCGGCA
GGCCCTGCCATAGCCTCAGGTTACTCATATATACTTTAGATTGATTTAAAACTTCATTTTTAATTTAAAA
GGATCTAGGTGAAGATCCTTTTTGATAATCTCATGACCAAAATCCCTTAACGTGAGTTTTCGTTCCACTG
AGCGTCAGACCCCGTAGAAAAGATCAAAGGATCTTCTTGAGATCCTTTTTTTCTGCGCGTAATCTGCTGC
TTGCAAACAAAAAAACCACCGCTACCAGCGGTGGTTTGTTTGCCGGATCAAGAGCTACCAACTCTTTTTC
CGAAGGTAACTGGCTTCAGCAGAGCGCAGATACCAAATACTGTTCTTCTAGTGTAGCCGTAGTTAGGCCA
CCACTTCAAGAACTCTGTAGCACCGCCTACATACCTCGCTCTGCTAATCCTGTTACCAGTGGCTGCTGCC
AGTGGCGATAAGTCGTGTCTTACCGGGTTGGACTCAAGACGATAGTTACCGGATAAGGCGCAGCGGTCGG
GCTGAACGGGGGGTTCGTGCACACAGCCCAGCTTGGAGCGAACGACCTACACCGAACTGAGATACCTACA
GCGTGAGCTATGAGAAAGCGCCACGCTTCCCGAAGGGAGAAAGGCGGACAGGTATCCGGTAAGCGGCAGG
GTCGGAACAGGAGAGCGCACGAGGGAGCTTCCAGGGGGAAACGCCTGGTATCTTTATAGTCCTGTCGGGT
TTCGCCACCTCTGACTTGAGCGTCGATTTTTGTGATGCTCGTCAGGGGGGCGGAGCCTATGGAAAAACGC
CAGCAACGCGGCCTTTTTACGGTTCCTGGCCTTTTGCTGGCCTTTTGCTCACATGTTCTTTCCTGCGTTA
TCCCCTGATTCTGTGGATAACCGTATTACCGCCATGCAT
Features (pLannotate 1.2.2; 18 found; start..end, strand, type, name):
     61..364     +  enhancer       CMV enhancer: human cytomegalovirus immediate early enhancer
    365..568     +  promoter       CMV promoter: human cytomegalovirus (CMV) immediate early promoter
    564..597     +  LTR            5' LTR (truncated) (fragment): truncated 5' long terminal repeat (LTR) from HIV-1
    613..631     +  promoter       T7 promoter: promoter for bacteriophage T7 RNA polymerase
    665..1381    +  CDS            EGFP: EGFP is a basic (constitutively fluorescent) green fluorescent protein published in 1996, derived from Aequorea victoria. It is reported to be a rapidly-maturing weak dimer with moderate acid sensitivity.
   1382..1401    +  misc_feature   MCS (fragment): multiple cloning site
   1400..1987    +  CDS            YTHDF1 (fragment): YTHD1_HUMAN - Also known as C20orf21 From Homo sapiens (Human).
   1990..2012    +  misc_feature   MCS (fragment): multiple cloning site
   2024..2108    +  CDS            large T antigen (fragment): large T antigen from SV40 (simian virus 40)
   2131..2252    +  polyA_signal   SV40 poly(A) signal: SV40 polyadenylation signal
   2286..2714    -  rep_origin     f1 ori (sequence partly withheld): f1 bacteriophage origin of replication; arrow indicates direction of (+) strand synthesis
   2741..2845    +  promoter       AmpR promoter: bla
   2847..3204    +  promoter       SV40 promoter: SV40 enhancer and early promoter
   3239..4033    +  CDS            NeoR/KanR: aminoglycoside phosphotransferase from Tn5; aph(3')-II (or nptII); confers resistance to neomycin, kanamycin, and G418 (Geneticin®)
   4054..4206    +  CDS            ble (fragment): BLE_KLEPN - Experimental evidence at protein level: Swiss-Prot protein existence level 1. Binding protein with a strong affinity to the bleomycin family of antibiotics. Binds to CL990; an antimitotic-antibiotic compound. From Klebsiella pneumoniae.
   4265..4312    +  polyA_signal   HSV TK poly(A) signal: herpes simplex virus thymidine kinase polyadenylation signal (Cole and Stacy, 1985)
   4403..4419    -  polyA_signal   bGH poly(A) signal (fragment): bovine growth hormone polyadenylation signal
   4641..5229    +  rep_origin     ori: high-copy-number ColE1/pMB1/pBR322/pUC origin of replication
