[The description below was written by a language model from this plasmid's Addgene catalogue record and pLannotate feature annotations shown in this document.]
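Description:
pT7-EGFP-C1-HsYTHDF1_365-559_AB is a 5,343-nt mammalian expression plasmid that produces a fragment of human YTHDF1 (residues 365–559 according to the construct name) fused to the C-terminus of EGFP. The catalogue lists the backbone as unknown, but the name and feature layout are consistent with an EGFP-C1-type vector modified to carry a T7 promoter. It is maintained in E. coli at high copy through a ColE1/pUC-type origin and selected with kanamycin. The resistance gene is the Tn5 NeoR/KanR aminoglycoside phosphotransferase. It sits downstream of both a bacterial (bla) promoter and the SV40 enhancer/early promoter and is followed by an HSV TK polyadenylation signal, so the same marker can also confer G418 resistance in mammalian cells. An f1 origin is also present.

The expression cassette begins with the human CMV immediate-early enhancer and promoter, followed by a T7 promoter just upstream of the EGFP coding sequence. The T7 promoter would in principle also allow transcription of the fusion by T7 RNA polymerase. A short remnant of the multiple cloning site links EGFP to the YTHDF1 fragment, which the depositor states was derived from the reference human mRNA, and the SV40 poly(A) signal terminates the transcript. Several small annotations (the HIV-1 LTR, SV40 large T antigen, ble and bGH poly(A) fragments) are probably partial sequence matches within standard backbone regions, not functional elements. YTHDF1 is a reader protein for N6-methyladenosine in RNA, and this C-terminal portion corresponds roughly to the region containing its YTH domain. The record gives no purpose beyond mammalian expression, but a GFP-tagged truncation of this kind is typically suited to localisation, interaction or domain-mapping experiments in transfected cells.
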