Addgene plasmid #148309: pT7-EGFP-C1-HsYTHDF1_365-559_AB
Purpose: Mammalian Expression of HsYTHDF1_365-559
Depositing lab: Elisa Izaurralde.
Backbone
  Vector backbone: Unknown
  Vector type: Mammalian Expression
Growth in bacteria
  Bacterial resistance: Kanamycin, 50 μg/mL
  Growth temperature: 37°C
  Growth strain: DH5alpha
  Copy number: High Copy
Gene/Insert
  Gene/Insert name: HsYTHDF1_365-559
  Species: H. sapiens (human)
  Entrez Gene: YTHDF1 (a.k.a. C20orf21, DF1)
  Cloning method: Unknown
Terms and licenses: Academic/Nonprofit Terms; Industry Terms: Not Available to Industry
Depositor comments: ORF extracted from NCBI:NM_017798.3 Plasmids from this collection were made available to the research community and donated after the lab closed. Please note that the sequence provided by the depositing laboratory may be theoretical/predicted or based on Sanger sequencing results. There may be discrepancies between sequencing results obtained by Addgene and the depositor sequence. If an Addgene verified sequence is not available, please contact before placing your order to request that our lab fully sequence the plasmid.
How to cite: pT7-EGFP-C1-HsYTHDF1_365-559_AB was a gift from Elisa Izaurralde (Addgene plasmid # 148309 ; http://n2t.net/addgene:148309 ; RRID:Addgene_148309)
